Addgene plasmid #21009: PRRX2-pSG5
Depositing lab: Corey Largman. Depositing organization: San Francisco VA Health Care System. Publication: Modulation of the human homeobox genes PRX-2 and HOXB13 in scarless fetal wounds. Stelnicki EJ, Arbeit J, Cass DL, Saner C, Harrison M, Largman C. J Invest Dermatol 1998 Jul;111(1):57-63. 10.1046/j.1523-1747.1998.00238.x PubMed 9665387.
Backbone
  Vector backbone: pSG5
  Backbone manufacturer: Stratagene
  Backbone size w/o insert (bp): 4076
  Vector type: Mammalian Expression
Growth in bacteria
  Bacterial resistance: Ampicillin, 100 μg/mL
  Growth temperature: 37°C
  Growth strain: DH5alpha
  Copy number: Unknown
Gene/Insert
  Gene/Insert name: PRRX2
  Species: M. musculus (mouse)
  Insert size (bp): 1200
  Entrez Gene: Prrx2 (a.k.a. S8, Prx2)
  Cloning method: Restriction Enzyme; 5′ cloning site EcoRI (unknown if destroyed); 3′ cloning site HindIII/BamHI (blunt) (destroyed during cloning)
  Sequencing primers: 5′ pCAG-F, T7
Resource information
  A portion of this plasmid was derived from a plasmid made by: Fritz Meijlink
Terms and licenses: Academic/Nonprofit Terms; Industry Terms: Not Available to Industry
How to cite: PRRX2-pSG5 was a gift from Corey Largman (Addgene plasmid # 21009 ; http://n2t.net/addgene:21009 ; RRID:Addgene_21009)
