[The description below was written by a language model from this plasmid's Addgene catalogue record and pLannotate feature annotations shown in this document.]
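Description:
PRRX2-pSG5 is a mammalian expression plasmid built on the Stratagene pSG5 backbone and carrying a roughly 1.2 kb cDNA for mouse Prrx2 (also known as S8 or Prx2), a paired-related homeobox transcription factor. The assembled sequence is about 5.3 kb, consistent with the 4.1 kb backbone plus insert. The plasmid is propagated in E. coli through a high-copy ColE1/pUC-type origin and selected with ampicillin via the β-lactamase gene and its native promoter. An f1 origin allows production of single-stranded DNA. Short rop, bom, lacZα and traJ matches are small fragments, probably remnants of earlier cloning vectors or incidental hits rather than functional elements.

The expression cassette follows the standard pSG5 layout. The SV40 enhancer and early promoter drive transcription in mammalian cells, a rabbit β-globin intron sits upstream of the cloning site to promote splicing and improve mRNA accumulation, and an SV40 polyadenylation signal terminates the transcript. A T7 promoter located between the intron and the insert also permits in vitro transcription of the cDNA. The insert was placed by restriction cloning between an EcoRI site at the 5′ end and a blunted HindIII/BamHI junction at the 3′ end that was destroyed.

The automated annotation labels the coding region as a fragment of human PRRX1. This most likely reflects sequence similarity between the two closely related paralogues rather than a different insert, since the catalogue entry identifies the gene as mouse Prrx2. No epitope tag or reporter is annotated. The construct suits transient overexpression of Prrx2 in cultured mammalian cells, and the associated study examined PRX-2 and HOXB13 homeobox genes in scarless fetal wound healing.
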