Features (pLannotate 1.2.2; 13 found; start..end, strand, type, name):
      9..366     +  promoter       SV40 promoter: SV40 enhancer and early promoter
    395..967     +  intron         β-globin intron: intron from rabbit β-globin gene
   1022..1040    +  promoter       T7 promoter: promoter for bacteriophage T7 RNA polymerase
   1172..1189    +  CDS            traJ (fragment): oriT-recognizing protein; traJ
   1278..1946    +  CDS            PRRX1 (fragment): PRRX1_HUMAN - Also known as PMX1. Experimental evidence at protein level: Swiss-Prot protein existence level 1. Acts as a transcriptional regulator of muscle creatine kinase (MCK) and so has a role in the establishment of diverse mesodermal muscle types. The protein binds to an A/T-rich element in the muscle creatine enhancer (By similarity). From Homo sapiens (Human).
   2256..2377    +  polyA_signal   SV40 poly(A) signal: SV40 polyadenylation signal
   2582..3170    -  rep_origin     ori: high-copy-number ColE1/pMB1/pBR322/pUC origin of replication
   3341..4201    -  CDS            AmpR: β-lactamase; bla; confers resistance to ampicillin, carbenicillin, and related antibiotics
   4202..4306    -  promoter       AmpR promoter: bla
   4402..4437    +  CDS            rop (fragment): Rop protein, which maintains plasmids at low copy number; rop
   4539..4638    +  misc_feature   bom (fragment): basis of mobility region from pBR322
   4639..5094    -  rep_origin     f1 ori (sequence partly withheld): f1 bacteriophage origin of replication; arrow indicates direction of (+) strand synthesis
   5102..5259    -  CDS            lacZα (fragment): LacZα fragment of β-galactosidase; lacZ fragment
>Addgene plasmid #21009 | PRRX2-pSG5 | addgene full sequence | sequence record 107028 | Addgene assembled sequence (theoretical)
GTCGACTTCTGAGGCGGAAAGAACCAGCTGTGGAATGTGTGTCAGTTAGGGTGTGGAAAGTCCCCAGGCT
CCCCAGCAGGCAGAAGTATGCAAAGCATGCATCTCAATTAGTCAGCAACCAGGTGTGGAAAGTCCCCAGG
CTCCCCAGCAGGCAGAAGTATGCAAAGCATGCATCTCAATTAGTCAGCAACCATAGTCCCGCCCCTAACT
CCGCCCATCCCGCCCCTAACTCCGCCCAGTTCCGCCCATTCTCCGCCCCATGGCTGACTAATTTTTTTTA
TTTATGCAGAGGCCGAGGCCGCCTCGGCCTCTGAGCTATTCCAGAAGTAGTGAGGAGGCTTTTTTGGAGG
CCTAGGCTTTTGCAAAAAGCTGGATCGATCCTGAGAACTTCAGGGTGAGTTTGGGGACCCTTGATTGTTC
TTTCTTTTTCGCTATTGTAAAATTCATGTTATATGGAGGGGGCAAAGTTTTCAGGGTGTTGTTTAGAATG
GGAAGATGTCCCTTGTATCACCATGGACCCTCATGATAATTTTGTTTCTTTCACTTTCTACTCTGTTGAC
AACCATTGTCTCCTCTTATTTTCTTTTCATTTTCTGTAACTTTTTCGTTAAACTTTAGCTTGCATTTGTA
ACGAATTTTTAAATTCACTTTTGTTTATTTGTCAGATTGTAAGTACTTTCTCTAATCACTTTTTTTTCAA
GGCAATCAGGGTATATTATATTGTACTTCAGCACAGTTTTAGAGAACAATTGTTATAATTAAATGATAAG
GTAGAATATTTCTGCATATAAATTCTGGCTGGCGTGGAAATATTCTTATTGGTAGAAACAACTACATCCT
GGTCATCATCCTGCCTTTCTCTTTATGGTTACAATGATATACACTGTTTGAGATGAGGATAAAATACTCT
GAGTCCAAACCGGGCCCCTCTGCTAACCATGTTCATGCCTTCTTCTTTTTCCTACAGCTCCTGGGCAACG
TGCTGGTTATTGTGCTGTCTCATCATTTTGGCAAAGAATTGTAATACGACTCACTATAGGGCGAATTCAA
GCGCCCCGACAAGGGGCGTGTGGCCCGGGCCGCTGGCTAGTGAGCGGTCCGCCCGTAGGGGAGGGCAGAA
AGTTCGGGTCCCCGACCGACTGACTTGAGATCCGGCACAGTGAGCAGCGGGAGGCGGCGGCGGCCGGCAG
AGGCGCGGCCAGGGCATGGACAGCGCGGCCGCCGCCTTCGCCCTAGACCCGCCAGCGCCCGGCCCGGGGC
CCCCGCCCGCACCCGGCGATTGCGCCCAGGCGCGCAAGAACTTCTCGGTGAGCCACCTCCTGGACCTGGA
GGAGGTGGCGGCTGCTGGGCGCAGGGCTGCGGGGCCCGTTTCGGGGCCCGCCGAGGCGCGGGAGGGAGCG
GCGCGCGAACCGTCCGGGGGCAGCAGCGGCAGCGAGGCGGCGCCGCAGGACGGTGACTGTCCCAGCCCCG
GCCGTGGCACCAAACGAAAGAAGAAGCAGCGCCGGAATCGAACCACATTCAACAGCAGCCAGCTGCAGGC
GCTGGAGCGTGTATTTGAGCGCACACACTACCCTGACGCCTTTGTGCGTGAAGAGCTAGCTCGCCGTGTC
AACCTCAGTGAGGCACGTGTCCAAGTCTGGTTCCAGAACCGCCGTGCCAAGTTTCGCCGGAATGAACGTG
CCATGCTGGCTACCCGCTCTGCCTCGTTGCTCAAGTCTTATGGCCAGGAGGCGGCCATTGAACAGCCTGT
GGCCCCCCGACCTACCACGATGAGCCCAGATTATCTATCCTGGCCAGCATCCTCCCCCTACAGCTCCGTG
CCTCCCTATAGCCCCGGAGGTTCAAGTCCTGCAACTCCTGGAGTCAACATGGCCAACAGCATCGCCAGCC
TTCGCCTCAAGGCCAAAGAGTTCAGCCTACACCACAGCCAGGTGCCCACAGTGAACTGACTGTGCATTGG
GTCCAGCTTCCTCCCTGGCCCAATGGCAGACTGCAGCAAAGGCAGTAGCCTTGTCTGTCTCTGTCCTCAG
ACAAACTGGGCAGCCTCTCCCGTGCCTTTTCTCCATCACAGCTTCCTGAGTTCCAGAGGCCTGTTGGGTG
CTGGAAGCAGTTGAACAAGTCACTGCTATGGTGGCTGAGATTGTGGCCTAAGGCCCCTGGAGTGGCCTGG
CCAGAAGGCGGAGCTGGAGTCCGCCAAGGAACTCACTTACTTATGTATTAAAACCAAAAAGCTGATCCAG
ATCTTATTAAAGCAGAACTTGTTTATTGCAGCTTATAATGGTTACAAATAAAGCAATAGCATCACAAATT
TCACAAATAAAGCATTTTTTTCACTGCATTCTAGTTGTGGTTTGTCCAAACTCATCAATGTATCTTATCA
TGTCTGGTCGACTCTAGACTCTTCCGCTTCCTCGCTCACTGACTCGCTGCGCTCGGTCGTTCGGCTGCGG
CGAGCGGTATCAGCTCACTCAAAGGCGGTAATACGGTTATCCACAGAATCAGGGGATAACGCAGGAAAGA
ACATGTGAGCAAAAGGCCAGCAAAAGGCCAGGAACCGTAAAAAGGCCGCGTTGCTGGCGTTTTTCCATAG
GCTCCGCCCCCCTGACGAGCATCACAAAAATCGACGCTCAAGTCAGAGGTGGCGAAACCCGACAGGACTA
TAAAGATACCAGGCGTTTCCCCCTGGAAGCTCCCTCGTGCGCTCTCCTGTTCCGACCCTGCCGCTTACCG
GATACCTGTCCGCCTTTCTCCCTTCGGGAAGCGTGGCGCTTTCTCAATGCTCACGCTGTAGGTATCTCAG
TTCGGTGTAGGTCGTTCGCTCCAAGCTGGGCTGTGTGCACGAACCCCCCGTTCAGCCCGACCGCTGCGCC
TTATCCGGTAACTATCGTCTTGAGTCCAACCCGGTAAGACACGACTTATCGCCACTGGCAGCAGCCACTG
GTAACAGGATTAGCAGAGCGAGGTATGTAGGCGGTGCTACAGAGTTCTTGAAGTGGTGGCCTAACTACGG
CTACACTAGAAGGACAGTATTTGGTATCTGCGCTCTGCTGAAGCCAGTTACCTTCGGAAAAAGAGTTGGT
AGCTCTTGATCCGGCAAACAAACCACCGCTGGTAGCGGTGGTTTTTTTGTTTGCAAGCAGCAGATTACGC
GCAGAAAAAAAGGATCTCAAGAAGATCCTTTGATCTTTTCTACGGGGTCTGACGCTCAGTGGAACGAAAA
CTCACGTTAAGGGATTTTGGTCATGAGATTATCAAAAAGGATCTTCACCTAGATCCTTTTAAATTAAAAA
TGAAGTTTTAAATCAATCTAAAGTATATATGAGTAAACTTGGTCTGACAGTTACCAATGCTTAATCAGTG
AGGCACCTATCTCAGCGATCTGTCTATTTCGTTCATCCATAGTTGCCTGACTCCCCGTCGTGTAGATAAC
TACGATACGGGAGGGCTTACCATCTGGCCCCAGTGCTGCAATGATACCGCGAGACCCACGCTCACCGGCT
CCAGATTTATCAGCAATAAACCAGCCAGCCGGAAGGGCCGAGCGCAGAAGTGGTCCTGCAACTTTATCCG
CCTCCATCCAGTCTATTAATTGTTGCCGGGAAGCTAGAGTAAGTAGTTCGCCAGTTAATAGTTTGCGCAA
CGTTGTTGCCATTGCTACAGGCATCGTGGTGTCACGCTCGTCGTTTGGTATGGCTTCATTCAGCTCCGGT
TCCCAACGATCAAGGCGAGTTACATGATCCCCCATGTTGTGCAAAAAAGCGGTTAGCTCCTTCGGTCCTC
CGATCGTTGTCAGAAGTAAGTTGGCCGCAGTGTTATCACTCATGGTTATGGCAGCACTGCATAATTCTCT
TACTGTCATGCCATCCGTAAGATGCTTTTCTGTGACTGGTGAGTACTCAACCAAGTCATTCTGAGAATAG
TGTATGCGGCGACCGAGTTGCTCTTGCCCGGCGTCAATACGGGATAATACCGCGCCACATAGCAGAACTT
TAAAAGTGCTCATCATTGGAAAACGTTCTTCGGGGCGAAAACTCTCAAGGATCTTACCGCTGTTGAGATC
CAGTTCGATGTAACCCACTCGTGCACCCAACTGATCTTCAGCATCTTTTACTTTCACCAGCGTTTCTGGG
TGAGCAAAAACAGGAAGGCAAAATGCCGCAAAAAAGGGAATAAGGGCGACACGGAAATGTTGAATACTCA
TACTCTTCTTTTTTCAATATTATTGAAGCATTTATCAGGGTTATTGTCTCATGAGCGGATACATATTTGA
ATGTATTTAGAAAAATAAACAAATAGGGGTTCCGCGCACATTTCCCCGAAAAGTGCCACCTGACGTCTAA
GAAACCATTATTATCATGACATTAACCTATAAAAATAGGCGTATCACGAGGCCCCTTTCGTCTCGCGCGT
TTCGGTGATGACGGTGAAAACCTCTGACACATGCAGCTCCCGGAGACGGTCACAGCTTGTCTGTAAGCGG
ATGCCGGGAGCAGACAAGCCCGTCAGGGCGCGTCAGCGGGTGTTGGCGGGTGTCGGGGCTGGCTTAACTA
TGCGGCATCAGAGCAGATTGTACTGAGAGTGCACCATATGCGGTGTGAAATACCGCACAGATGCGTAAGG
AGAAAATACCGCATCAGGAAATTGTAAACGTTAATATTTTGTTAAAATTCGCGTTAAATTTTTGTTAAAT
CAGCTCATTTTTTAACCAATAGGCCGAAATCGGCAAAATCCCTTATAAATCAAAAGAATAGACCGAGATA
GGGT
[37 nt withheld, positions 4765-4801]
AAAGAACGTGGACTCCAACGTCAAAGG
[49 nt withheld, positions 4829-4877]
T
[91 nt withheld, positions 4879-4969]
G
[124 nt withheld, positions 4971-5094]
CGCGCCATTCGCCATTCAGGCTACGCAACTGTTGGGAAGGGCGATCGGTGCGGGCCTCTTCGCTATTACG
CCAGCTGGCGAAGGGGGGATGTGCTGCAAGGCGATTAAGTTGGGTAACGCCAGGGTTTTCCCAGTCACGA
CGTTGTAAAACGACGGCCAGTGAATT
