>Addgene plasmid #21009 | PRRX2-pSG5 | addgene partial sequence | sequence record 107025 | SV40pA-R 5'-GAAATTTGTGATGCTATTGC-3'
ATAAGATCTGGATCAGCTTTTTGGTTTTAATACATAAGTAAGTGAGTTCCTTGGCGGACTCCAGCTCCGC
CTTCTGGCCAGGCCACTCCAGGGGCCTTAGGCCACAATCTCAGCCACCATAGCAGTGACTTGTTCAACTG
CTTCCAGCACCCAACAGGCCTCTGGAACTCAGGAAGCTGTGATGGAGAAAAGGCACGGGAGAGGCTGCCC
AGTTTGTCTGAGGACAGAGACAGACAAGGCTACTGCCTTTGCTGCAGTCTGCCATTGGGCCAGGGAGGAA
GCTGGACCCAATGCACAGTCAGTTCACTGTGGGCACCTGGCTGTGGTGTAGGCTGAACTCTTTGGCCTTG
AGGCGAAGGCTGGCGATGCTGTTGGCCATGTTGACTCCAGGAGTTGCAGGACTTGAACCTCCGGGGCTAT
AGGGAGGCACGGAGCTGTAGGGGGAGGATGCTGGCCAGGATAGATAATCTGGGCTCATCGTGGTAGGTCG
GGGGGCCACAGGCTGTTCAATGGCCGCCTCCTGGCCATAAGACTTGAGCAACGAGGCAGAGCGGGTAGCC
AGCATGGCACGTTCATTCCGGCGAAACTTGGCACGGCGGTTCTGGAACCAGACTTGGACACGTGCCTCAC
TGAGGTTGACACGGCGAGCTAGCTCTTCACGCACAAAGGCGTCAGGGTAGTGTGTGCGCTCAAATACACG
CTCCAGCGCCTGCAGCTGGCTGCTGTTGAATGTGGTTCGATTCCGGCGCTGCTTCTTCTTTCGTTTGGTG
CCACGGCCGGGGCTGGGACAGTCACCGTCCTGCGGCGCCGCCTCGCTGCCGCTGCTGCCCCCGGACGGTT
CGCGCGCCGCTCCCTCCCGCGCCTCGGCGGGCCCCGAAACGGG
