>Addgene plasmid #21009 | PRRX2-pSG5 | addgene partial sequence | sequence record 107026 | pCAG-F 5'-GCAACGTGCTGGTTATTGTG-3'
ATACGACTCACTATAGGGCGAATTCAAGCGCCCCGACAAGGGGCGTGTGGCCCGGGCCGCTGGCTAGTGA
GCGGTCCGCCCGTAGGGGAGGGCAGAAAGTTCGGGTCCCCGACCGACTGACTTGAGATCCGGCACAGTGA
GCAGCGGGAGGCGGCGGCGGCCGGCAGAGGCGCGGCCAGGGCATGGACAGCGCGGCCGCCGCCTTCGCCC
TAGACCCGCCAGCGCCCGGCCCGGGGCCCCCGCCCGCACCCGGCGATTGCGCCCAGGCGCGCAAGAACTT
CTCGGTGAGCCACCTCCTGGACCTGGAGGAGGTGGCGGCTGCTGGGCGCAGGGCTGCGGGGCCCGTTTCG
GGGCCCGCCGAGGCGCGGGAGGGAGCGGCGCGCGAACCGTCCGGGGGCAGCAGCGGCAGCGAGGCGGCGC
CGCAGGACGGTGACTGTCCCAGCCCCGGCCGTGGCACCAAACGAAAGAAGAAGCAGCGCCGGAATCGAAC
CACATTCAACAGCAGCCAGCTGCAGGCGCTGGAGCGTGTATTTGAGCGCACACACTACCCTGACGCCTTT
GTGCGTGAAGAGCTAGCTCGCCGTGTCAACCTCAGTGAGGCACGTGTCCAAGTCTGGTTCCAGAACCGCC
GTGCCAAGTTTCGCCGGAATGAACGTGCCATGCTGGCTACCCGCTCTGCCTCGTTGCTCAAGTCTTATGG
CCAGGAGGCGGCCATTGAACAGCCTGTGGCCCCCCGACCTACCACGATGAGCCCAGATTATCTATCCTGG
CCAGCATCCTCCCCCTACAGCTCCGTGCCTCC
